>Addgene plasmid #112397 | pZNF174.1.0-gDNA | depositor full sequence | sequence record 211788 | Full Sequence
TAGAGCTAGAAATAGCAAGTTAAAATAAGGCTAGTCCGTTATCAACTTGAAAAAGTGGCACCGAGTCGGT
GCTTTTTTGTTTTAGAGCTAGAAATAGCAAGTTAAAATAAGGCTAGTCCGTTTTTAGCGCGTGCGCCAAT
TCTGCAGACAAATGGCTCTAGAGGTACCCGTTACATAACTTACGGTAAATGGCCCGCCTGGCTGACCGCC
CAACGACCCCCGCCCATTGACGTCAATAGTAACGCCAATAGGGACTTTCCATTGACGTCAATGGGTGGAG
TATTTACGGTAAACTGCCCACTTGGCAGTACATCAAGTGTATCATATGCCAAGTACGCCCCCTATTGACG
TCAATGACGGTAAATGGCCCGCCTGGCATTGTGCCCAGTACATGACCTTATGGGACTTTCCTACTTGGCA
GTACATCTACGTATTAGTCATCGCTATTACCATGGTCGAGGTGAGCCCCACGTTCTGCTTCACTCTCCCC
ATCTCCCCCCCCTCCCCACCCCCAATTTTGTATTTATTTATTTTTTAATTATTTTGTGCAGCGATGGGGG
CGGGGGGGGGGGGGGGGCGCGCGCCAGGCGGGGCGGGGCGGGGCGAGGGGCGGGGCGGGGCGAGGCGGAG
AGGTGCGGCGGCAGCCAATCAGAGCGGCGCGCTCCGAAAGTTTCCTTTTATGGCGAGGCGGCGGCGGCGG
CGGCCCTATAAAAAGCGAAGCGCGCGGCGGGCGGGAGTCGCTGCGACGCTGCCTTCGCCCCGTGCCCCGC
TCCGCCGCCGCCTCGCGCCGCCCGCCCCGGCTCTGACTGACCGCGTTACTCCCACAGGTGAGCGGGCGGG
ACGGCCCTTCTCCTCCGGGCTGTAATTAGCTGAGCAAGAGGTAAGGGTTTAAGGGATGGTTGGTTGGTGG
GGTATTAATGTTTAATTACCTGGAGCACCTGCCTGAAATCACTTTTTTTCAGGTTGGACCGGTGCCACCA
TGGACTATAAGGACCACGACGGAGACTACAAGGATCATGATATTGATTACAAAGACGATGACGATAAGAT
GGCCCCAAAGAAGAAGCGGAAGGTCGGTATCCACGGAGTCCCAGCAGCCGACAAGAAGTACAGCATCGGC
CTGGACATCGGCACCAACTCTGTGGGCTGGGCCGTGATCACCGACGAGTACAAGGTGCCCAGCAAGAAAT
TCAAGGTGCTGGGCAACACCGACCGGCACAGCATCAAGAAGAACCTGATCGGAGCCCTGCTGTTCGACAG
CGGCGAAACAGCCGAGGCCACCCGGCTGAAGAGAACCGCCAGAAGAAGATACACCAGACGGAAGAACCGG
ATCTGCTATCTGCAAGAGATCTTCAGCAACGAGATGGCCAAGGTGGACGACAGCTTCTTCCACAGACTGG
AAGAGTCCTTCCTGGTGGAAGAGGATAAGAAGCACGAGCGGCACCCCATCTTCGGCAACATCGTGGACGA
GGTGGCCTACCACGAGAAGTACCCCACCATCTACCACCTGAGAAAGAAACTGGTGGACAGCACCGACAAG
GCCGACCTGCGGCTGATCTATCTGGCCCTGGCCCACATGATCAAGTTCCGGGGCCACTTCCTGATCGAGG
GCGACCTGAACCCCGACAACAGCGACGTGGACAAGCTGTTCATCCAGCTGGTGCAGACCTACAACCAGCT
GTTCGAGGAAAACCCCATCAACGCCAGCGGCGTGGACGCCAAGGCCATCCTGTCTGCCAGACTGAGCAAG
AGCAGACGGCTGGAAAATCTGATCGCCCAGCTGCCCGGCGAGAAGAAGAATGGCCTGTTCGGAAACCTGA
TTGCCCTGAGCCTGGGCCTGACCCCCAACTTCAAGAGCAACTTCGACCTGGCCGAGGATGCCAAACTGCA
GCTGAGCAAGGACACCTACGACGACGACCTGGACAACCTGCTGGCCCAGATCGGCGACCAGTACGCCGAC
CTGTTTCTGGCCGCCAAGAACCTGTCCGACGCCATCCTGCTGAGCGACATCCTGAGAGTGAACACCGAGA
TCACCAAGGCCCCCCTGAGCGCCTCTATGATCAAGAGATACGACGAGCACCACCAGGACCTGACCCTGCT
GAAAGCTCTCGTGCGGCAGCAGCTGCCTGAGAAGTACAAAGAGATTTTCTTCGACCAGAGCAAGAACGGC
TACGCCGGCTACATTGACGGCGGAGCCAGCCAGGAAGAGTTCTACAAGTTCATCAAGCCCATCCTGGAAA
AGATGGACGGCACCGAGGAACTGCTCGTGAAGCTGAACAGAGAGGACCTGCTGCGGAAGCAGCGGACCTT
CGACAACGGCAGCATCCCCCACCAGATCCACCTGGGAGAGCTGCACGCCATTCTGCGGCGGCAGGAAGAT
TTTTACCCATTCCTGAAGGACAACCGGGAAAAGATCGAGAAGATCCTGACCTTCCGCATCCCCTACTACG
TGGGCCCTCTGGCCAGGGGAAACAGCAGATTCGCCTGGATGACCAGAAAGAGCGAGGAAACCATCACCCC
CTGGAACTTCGAGGAAGTGGTGGACAAGGGCGCTTCCGCCCAGAGCTTCATCGAGCGGATGACCAACTTC
GATAAGAACCTGCCCAACGAGAAGGTGCTGCCCAAGCACAGCCTGCTGTACGAGTACTTCACCGTGTATA
ACGAGCTGACCAAAGTGAAATACGTGACCGAGGGAATGAGAAAGCCCGCCTTCCTGAGCGGCGAGCAGAA
AAAGGCCATCGTGGACCTGCTGTTCAAGACCAACCGGAAAGTGACCGTGAAGCAGCTGAAAGAGGACTAC
TTCAAGAAAATCGAGTGCTTCGACTCCGTGGAAATCTCCGGCGTGGAAGATCGGTTCAACGCCTCCCTGG
GCACATACCACGATCTGCTGAAAATTATCAAGGACAAGGACTTCCTGGACAATGAGGAAAACGAGGACAT
TCTGGAAGATATCGTGCTGACCCTGACACTGTTTGAGGACAGAGAGATGATCGAGGAACGGCTGAAAACC
TATGCCCACCTGTTCGACGACAAAGTGATGAAGCAGCTGAAGCGGCGGAGATACACCGGCTGGGGCAGGC
TGAGCCGGAAGCTGATCAACGGCATCCGGGACAAGCAGTCCGGCAAGACAATCCTGGATTTCCTGAAGTC
CGACGGCTTCGCCAACAGAAACTTCATGCAGCTGATCCACGACGACAGCCTGACCTTTAAAGAGGACATC
CAGAAAGCCCAGGTGTCCGGCCAGGGCGATAGCCTGCACGAGCACATTGCCAATCTGGCCGGCAGCCCCG
CCATTAAGAAGGGCATCCTGCAGACAGTGAAGGTGGTGGACGAGCTCGTGAAAGTGATGGGCCGGCACAA
GCCCGAGAACATCGTGATCGAAATGGCCAGAGAGAACCAGACCACCCAGAAGGGACAGAAGAACAGCCGC
GAGAGAATGAAGCGGATCGAAGAGGGCATCAAAGAGCTGGGCAGCCAGATCCTGAAAGAACACCCCGTGG
AAAACACCCAGCTGCAGAACGAGAAGCTGTACCTGTACTACCTGCAGAATGGGCGGGATATGTACGTGGA
CCAGGAACTGGACATCAACCGGCTGTCCGACTACGATGTGGACCATATCGTGCCTCAGAGCTTTCTGAAG
GACGACTCCATCGACAACAAGGTGCTGACCAGAAGCGACAAGAACCGGGGCAAGAGCGACAACGTGCCCT
CCGAAGAGGTCGTGAAGAAGATGAAGAACTACTGGCGGCAGCTGCTGAACGCCAAGCTGATTACCCAGAG
AAAGTTCGACAATCTGACCAAGGCCGAGAGAGGCGGCCTGAGCGAACTGGATAAGGCCGGCTTCATCAAG
AGACAGCTGGTGGAAACCCGGCAGATCACAAAGCACGTGGCACAGATCCTGGACTCCCGGATGAACACTA
AGTACGACGAGAATGACAAGCTGATCCGGGAAGTGAAAGTGATCACCCTGAAGTCCAAGCTGGTGTCCGA
TTTCCGGAAGGATTTCCAGTTTTACAAAGTGCGCGAGATCAACAACTACCACCACGCCCACGACGCCTAC
CTGAACGCCGTCGTGGGAACCGCCCTGATCAAAAAGTACCCTAAGCTGGAAAGCGAGTTCGTGTACGGCG
ACTACAAGGTGTACGACGTGCGGAAGATGATCGCCAAGAGCGAGCAGGAAATCGGCAAGGCTACCGCCAA
GTACTTCTTCTACAGCAACATCATGAACTTTTTCAAGACCGAGATTACCCTGGCCAACGGCGAGATCCGG
AAGCGGCCTCTGATCGAGACAAACGGCGAAACCGGGGAGATCGTGTGGGATAAGGGCCGGGATTTTGCCA
CCGTGCGGAAAGTGCTGAGCATGCCCCAAGTGAATATCGTGAAAAAGACCGAGGTGCAGACAGGCGGCTT
CAGCAAAGAGTCTATCCTGCCCAAGAGGAACAGCGATAAGCTGATCGCCAGAAAGAAGGACTGGGACCCT
AAGAAGTACGGCGGCTTCGACAGCCCCACCGTGGCCTATTCTGTGCTGGTGGTGGCCAAAGTGGAAAAGG
GCAAGTCCAAGAAACTGAAGAGTGTGAAAGAGCTGCTGGGGATCACCATCATGGAAAGAAGCAGCTTCGA
GAAGAATCCCATCGACTTTCTGGAAGCCAAGGGCTACAAAGAAGTGAAAAAGGACCTGATCATCAAGCTG
CCTAAGTACTCCCTGTTCGAGCTGGAAAACGGCCGGAAGAGAATGCTGGCCTCTGCCGGCGAACTGCAGA
AGGGAAACGAACTGGCCCTGCCCTCCAAATATGTGAACTTCCTGTACCTGGCCAGCCACTATGAGAAGCT
GAAGGGCTCCCCCGAGGATAATGAGCAGAAACAGCTGTTTGTGGAACAGCACAAGCACTACCTGGACGAG
ATCATCGAGCAGATCAGCGAGTTCTCCAAGAGAGTGATCCTGGCCGACGCTAATCTGGACAAAGTGCTGT
CCGCCTACAACAAGCACCGGGATAAGCCCATCAGAGAGCAGGCCGAGAATATCATCCACCTGTTTACCCT
GACCAATCTGGGAGCCCCTGCCGCCTTCAAGTACTTTGACACCACCATCGACCGGAAGAGGTACACCAGC
ACCAAAGAGGTGCTGGACGCCACCCTGATCCACCAGAGCATCACCGGCCTGTACGAGACACGGATCGACC
TGTCTCAGCTGGGAGGCGACAAAAGGCCGGCGGCCACGAAAAAGGCCGGCCAGGCAAAAAAGAAAAAGTA
AGAATTCCTAGAGCTCGCTGATCAGCCTCGACTGTGCCTTCTAGTTGCCAGCCATCTGTTGTTTGCCCCT
CCCCCGTGCCTTCCTTGACCCTGGAAGGTGCCACTCCCACTGTCCTTTCCTAATAAAATGAGGAAATTGC
ATCGCATTGTCTGAGTAGGTGTCATTCTATTCTGGGGGGTGGGGTGGGGCAGGACAGCAAGGGGGAGGAT
TGGGAAGAGAATAGCAGGCATGCTGGGGAGCGGCCGCAGGAACCCCTAGTGATGGAGTTGGCCACTCCCT
CTCTGCGCGCTCGCTCGCTCACTGAGGCCGGGCGACCAAAGGTCGCCCGACGCCCGGGCTTTGCCCGGGC
GGCCTCAGTGAGCGAGCGAGCGCGCAGCTGCCTGCAGGGGCGCCTGATGCGGTATTTTCTCCTTACGCAT
CTGTGCGGTATTTCACACCGCATA
[142 nt withheld, positions 5695-5836]
C
[141 nt withheld, positions 5838-5978]
CCTTTGACGTTGGAGTCCACGTTCTTT
[37 nt withheld, positions 6006-6042]
ACCCTATCTCGGGCTATTCTTTTGATTTATAAGGGATTTTGCCGATTTCGGCCTATTGGTTAAAAAATGA
GCTGATTTAACAAAAATTTAACGCGAATTTTAACAAAATATTAACGTTTACAATTTTATGGTGCACTCTC
AGTACAATCTGCTCTGATGCCGCATAGTTAAGCCAGCCCCGACACCCGCCAACACCCGCTGACGCGCCCT
GACGGGCTTGTCTGCTCCCGGCATCCGCTTACAGACAAGCTGTGACCGTCTCCGGGAGCTGCATGTGTCA
GAGGTTTTCACCGTCATCACCGAAACGCGCGAGACGAAAGGGCCTCGTGATACGCCTATTTTTATAGGTT
AATGTCATGATAATAATGGTTTCTTAGACGTCAGGTGGCACTTTTCGGGGAAATGTGCGCGGAACCCCTA
TTTGTTTATTTTTCTAAATACATTCAAATATGTATCCGCTCATGAGACAATAACCCTGATAAATGCTTCA
ATAATATTGAAAAAGGAAGAGTATGAGTATTCAACATTTCCGTGTCGCCCTTATTCCCTTTTTTGCGGCA
TTTTGCCTTCCTGTTTTTGCTCACCCAGAAACGCTGGTGAAAGTAAAAGATGCTGAAGATCAGTTGGGTG
CACGAGTGGGTTACATCGAACTGGATCTCAACAGCGGTAAGATCCTTGAGAGTTTTCGCCCCGAAGAACG
TTTTCCAATGATGAGCACTTTTAAAGTTCTGCTATGTGGCGCGGTATTATCCCGTATTGACGCCGGGCAA
GAGCAACTCGGTCGCCGCATACACTATTCTCAGAATGACTTGGTTGAGTACTCACCAGTCACAGAAAAGC
ATCTTACGGATGGCATGACAGTAAGAGAATTATGCAGTGCTGCCATAACCATGAGTGATAACACTGCGGC
CAACTTACTTCTGACAACGATCGGAGGACCGAAGGAGCTAACCGCTTTTTTGCACAACATGGGGGATCAT
GTAACTCGCCTTGATCGTTGGGAACCGGAGCTGAATGAAGCCATACCAAACGACGAGCGTGACACCACGA
TGCCTGTAGCAATGGCAACAACGTTGCGCAAACTATTAACTGGCGAACTACTTACTCTAGCTTCCCGGCA
ACAATTAATAGACTGGATGGAGGCGGATAAAGTTGCAGGACCACTTCTGCGCTCGGCCCTTCCGGCTGGC
TGGTTTATTGCTGATAAATCTGGAGCCGGTGAGCGTGGAAGCCGCGGTATCATTGCAGCACTGGGGCCAG
ATGGTAAGCCCTCCCGTATCGTAGTTATCTACACGACGGGGAGTCAGGCAACTATGGATGAACGAAATAG
ACAGATCGCTGAGATAGGTGCCTCACTGATTAAGCATTGGTAACTGTCAGACCAAGTTTACTCATATATA
CTTTAGATTGATTTAAAACTTCATTTTTAATTTAAAAGGATCTAGGTGAAGATCCTTTTTGATAATCTCA
TGACCAAAATCCCTTAACGTGAGTTTTCGTTCCACTGAGCGTCAGACCCCGTAGAAAAGATCAAAGGATC
TTCTTGAGATCCTTTTTTTCTGCGCGTAATCTGCTGCTTGCAAACAAAAAAACCACCGCTACCAGCGGTG
GTTTGTTTGCCGGATCAAGAGCTACCAACTCTTTTTCCGAAGGTAACTGGCTTCAGCAGAGCGCAGATAC
CAAATACTGTCCTTCTAGTGTAGCCGTAGTTAGGCCACCACTTCAAGAACTCTGTAGCACCGCCTACATA
CCTCGCTCTGCTAATCCTGTTACCAGTGGCTGCTGCCAGTGGCGATAAGTCGTGTCTTACCGGGTTGGAC
TCAAGACGATAGTTACCGGATAAGGCGCAGCGGTCGGGCTGAACGGGGGGTTCGTGCACACAGCCCAGCT
TGGAGCGAACGACCTACACCGAACTGAGATACCTACAGCGTGAGCTATGAGAAAGCGCCACGCTTCCCGA
AGGGAGAAAGGCGGACAGGTATCCGGTAAGCGGCAGGGTCGGAACAGGAGAGCGCACGAGGGAGCTTCCA
GGGGGAAACGCCTGGTATCTTTATAGTCCTGTCGGGTTTCGCCACCTCTGACTTGAGCGTCGATTTTTGT
GATGCTCGTCAGGGGGGCGGAGCCTATGGAAAAACGCCAGCAACGCGGCCTTTTTACGGTTCCTGGCCTT
TTGCTGGCCTTTTGCTCACATGTGAGGGCCTATTTCCCATGATTCCTTCATATTTGCATATACGATACAA
GGCTGTTAGAGAGATAATTGGAATTAATTTGACTGTAAACACAAAGATATTAGTACAAAATACGTGACGT
AGAAAGTAATAATTTCTTGGGTAGTTTGCAGTTTTAAAATTATGTTTTAAAATGGACTATCATATGCTTA
CCGTAACTTGAAAGTATTTCGATTTCTTGGCTTTATATATCTTGTGGAAAGGACGAAACACCTAAAATGC
TCCTCTGTTTAGGTTT
Features (pLannotate 1.2.2; 18 found; start..end, strand, type, name):
     79..122     +  misc_RNA       gRNA scaffold (fragment): guide RNA scaffold for the Streptococcus pyogenes CRISPR/Cas9 system
    169..454     +  enhancer       CMV enhancer: human cytomegalovirus immediate early enhancer; contains an 18-bp deletion relative to the standard CMV enhancer
    456..733     +  promoter       chicken β-actin promoter: No description available
    734..962     +  intron         hybrid intron: hybrid between chicken β-actin (CBA) and minute virus of mice (MMV) introns (Gray et al., 2011)
   1100..2701    +  CDS            Cas9(N): N-terminal portion of Streptococcus pyogenes Cas9 (Zetsche et al., 2015)
   2702..5200    +  CDS            Cas9(C): C-terminal portion of Streptococcus pyogenes Cas9 (Zetsche et al., 2015)
   5201..5248    +  CDS            nucleoplasmin NLS: bipartite nuclear localization signal from nucleoplasmin
   5282..5393    +  polyA_signal   bGH poly(A) signal: bovine growth hormone polyadenylation signal
   5498..5638    +  repeat_region  AAV2 ITR: inverted terminal repeat of adeno-associated virus serotype 2 inverted
   5643..5694    -  misc_feature   bom (fragment): basis of mobility region from pBR322
   5713..6093    +  rep_origin     M13 ori (sequence partly withheld): M13 bacteriophage origin of replication; arrow indicates direction of (+) strand synthesis
   6169..6218    -  misc_feature   bom (fragment): basis of mobility region from pBR322
   6320..6355    -  CDS            rop (fragment): Rop protein, which maintains plasmids at low copy number; rop
   6450..6554    +  promoter       AmpR promoter: bla
   6555..7415    +  CDS            AmpR: β-lactamase; bla; confers resistance to ampicillin, carbenicillin, and related antibiotics
   7586..8174    +  rep_origin     ori: high-copy-number ColE1/pMB1/pBR322/pUC origin of replication
   8236..8476    +  promoter       U6 promoter: RNA polymerase III promoter for human U6 snRNA
   8505..72      +  misc_RNA       gRNA scaffold (across the origin): guide RNA scaffold for the Streptococcus pyogenes CRISPR/Cas9 system
