>Addgene plasmid #112397 | pZNF174.1.0-gDNA | addgene full sequence | sequence record 230244 | Addgene NGS Result
TAGAGCTAGAAATAGCAAGTTAAAATAAGGCTAGTCCGTTATCAACTTGAAAAAGTGGCACCGAGTCGGT
GCTTTTTTGTTTTAGAGCTAGAAATAGCAAGTTAAAATAAGGCTAGTCCGTTTTTAGCGCGTGCGCCAAT
TCTGCAGACAAATGGCTCTAGAGGTACCCGTTACATAACTTACGGTAAATGGCCCGCCTGGCTGACCGCC
CAACGACCCCCGCCCATTGACGTCAATAGTAACGCCAATAGGGACTTTCCATTGACGTCAATGGGTGGAG
TATTTACGGTAAACTGCCCACTTGGCAGTACATCAAGTGTATCATATGCCAAGTACGCCCCCTATTGACG
TCAATGACGGTAAATGGCCCGCCTGGCATTGTGCCCAGTACATGACCTTATGGGACTTTCCTACTTGGCA
GTACATCTACGTATTAGTCATCGCTATTACCATGGTCGAGGTGAGCCCCACGTTCTGCTTCACTCTCCCC
ATCTCCCCCCCCTCCCCACCCCCAATTTTGTATTTATTTATTTTTTAATTATTTTGTGCAGCGATGGGGG
CGGGGGGGGGGGGGGCGAGGGGCGGGGCGGGGCGAGGCGGAGAGGTGCGGCGGCAGCCAATCAGAGCGGC
GCGCTCCGAAAGTTTCCTTTTATGGCGAGGCGGCGGCGGCGGCGGCCCTATAAAAAGCGAAGCGCGCGGC
GGGCGGGAGTCGCTGCGCGCTGCCTTCGCCCCGTGCCCCGCTCCGCCGCCGCCTCGCGCCGCCCGCCCCG
GCTCTGACTGACCGCGTTACTCCCACAGGTGAGCGGGCGGGACGGCCCTTCTCCTCCGGGCTGTAATTAG
CTGAGCAAGAGGTAAGGGTTTAAGGGATGGTTGGTTGGTGGGGTATTAATGTTTAATTACCTGGAGCACC
TGCCTGAAATCACTTTTTTTCAGGTTGGACCGGTGCCACCATGGACTATAAGGACCACGACGGAGACTAC
AAGGATCATGATATTGATTACAAAGACGATGACGATAAGATGGCCCCAAAGAAGAAGCGGAAGGTCGGTA
TCCACGGAGTCCCAGCAGCCGACAAGAAGTACAGCATCGGCCTGGACATCGGCACCAACTCTGTGGGCTG
GGCCGTGATCACCGACGAGTACAAGGTGCCCAGCAAGAAATTCAAGGTGCTGGGCAACACCGACCGGCAC
AGCATCAAGAAGAACCTGATCGGAGCCCTGCTGTTCGACAGCGGCGAAACAGCCGAGGCCACCCGGCTGA
AGAGAACCGCCAGAAGAAGATACACCAGACGGAAGAACCGGATCTGCTATCTGCAAGAGATCTTCAGCAA
CGAGATGGCCAAGGTGGACGACAGCTTCTTCCACAGACTGGAAGAGTCCTTCCTGGTGGAAGAGGATAAG
AAGCACGAGCGGCACCCCATCTTCGGCAACATCGTGGACGAGGTGGCCTACCACGAGAAGTACCCCACCA
TCTACCACCTGAGAAAGAAACTGGTGGACAGCACCGACAAGGCCGACCTGCGGCTGATCTATCTGGCCCT
GGCCCACATGATCAAGTTCCGGGGCCACTTCCTGATCGAGGGCGACCTGAACCCCGACAACAGCGACGTG
GACAAGCTGTTCATCCAGCTGGTGCAGACCTACAACCAGCTGTTCGAGGAAAACCCCATCAACGCCAGCG
GCGTGGACGCCAAGGCCATCCTGTCTGCCAGACTGAGCAAGAGCAGACGGCTGGAAAATCTGATCGCCCA
GCTGCCCGGCGAGAAGAAGAATGGCCTGTTCGGAAACCTGATTGCCCTGAGCCTGGGCCTGACCCCCAAC
TTCAAGAGCAACTTCGACCTGGCCGAGGATGCCAAACTGCAGCTGAGCAAGGACACCTACGACGACGACC
TGGACAACCTGCTGGCCCAGATCGGCGACCAGTACGCCGACCTGTTTCTGGCCGCCAAGAACCTGTCCGA
CGCCATCCTGCTGAGCGACATCCTGAGAGTGAACACCGAGATCACCAAGGCCCCCCTGAGCGCCTCTATG
ATCAAGAGATACGACGAGCACCACCAGGACCTGACCCTGCTGAAAGCTCTCGTGCGGCAGCAGCTGCCTG
AGAAGTACAAAGAGATTTTCTTCGACCAGAGCAAGAACGGCTACGCCGGCTACATTGACGGCGGAGCCAG
CCAGGAAGAGTTCTACAAGTTCATCAAGCCCATCCTGGAAAAGATGGACGGCACCGAGGAACTGCTCGTG
AAGCTGAACAGAGAGGACCTGCTGCGGAAGCAGCGGACCTTCGACAACGGCAGCATCCCCCACCAGATCC
ACCTGGGAGAGCTGCACGCCATTCTGCGGCGGCAGGAAGATTTTTACCCATTCCTGAAGGACAACCGGGA
AAAGATCGAGAAGATCCTGACCTTCCGCATCCCCTACTACGTGGGCCCTCTGGCCAGGGGAAACAGCAGA
TTCGCCTGGATGACCAGAAAGAGCGAGGAAACCATCACCCCCTGGAACTTCGAGGAAGTGGTGGACAAGG
GCGCTTCCGCCCAGAGCTTCATCGAGCGGATGACCAACTTCGATAAGAACCTGCCCAACGAGAAGGTGCT
GCCCAAGCACAGCCTGCTGTACGAGTACTTCACCGTGTATAACGAGCTGACCAAAGTGAAATACGTGACC
GAGGGAATGAGAAAGCCCGCCTTCCTGAGCGGCGAGCAGAAAAAGGCCATCGTGGACCTGCTGTTCAAGA
CCAACCGGAAAGTGACCGTGAAGCAGCTGAAAGAGGACTACTTCAAGAAAATCGAGTGCTTCGACTCCGT
GGAAATCTCCGGCGTGGAAGATCGGTTCAACGCCTCCCTGGGCACATACCACGATCTGCTGAAAATTATC
AAGGACAAGGACTTCCTGGACAATGAGGAAAACGAGGACATTCTGGAAGATATCGTGCTGACCCTGACAC
TGTTTGAGGACAGAGAGATGATCGAGGAACGGCTGAAAACCTATGCCCACCTGTTCGACGACAAAGTGAT
GAAGCAGCTGAAGCGGCGGAGATACACCGGCTGGGGCAGGCTGAGCCGGAAGCTGATCAACGGCATCCGG
GACAAGCAGTCCGGCAAGACAATCCTGGATTTCCTGAAGTCCGACGGCTTCGCCAACAGAAACTTCATGC
AGCTGATCCACGACGACAGCCTGACCTTTAAAGAGGACATCCAGAAAGCCCAGGTGTCCGGCCAGGGCGA
TAGCCTGCACGAGCACATTGCCAATCTGGCCGGCAGCCCCGCCATTAAGAAGGGCATCCTGCAGACAGTG
AAGGTGGTGGACGAGCTCGTGAAAGTGATGGGCCGGCACAAGCCCGAGAACATCGTGATCGAAATGGCCA
GAGAGAACCAGACCACCCAGAAGGGACAGAAGAACAGCCGCGAGAGAATGAAGCGGATCGAAGAGGGCAT
CAAAGAGCTGGGCAGCCAGATCCTGAAAGAACACCCCGTGGAAAACACCCAGCTGCAGAACGAGAAGCTG
TACCTGTACTACCTGCAGAATGGGCGGGATATGTACGTGGACCAGGAACTGGACATCAACCGGCTGTCCG
ACTACGATGTGGACCATATCGTGCCTCAGAGCTTTCTGAAGGACGACTCCATCGACAACAAGGTGCTGAC
CAGAAGCGACAAGAACCGGGGCAAGAGCGACAACGTGCCCTCCGAAGAGGTCGTGAAGAAGATGAAGAAC
TACTGGCGGCAGCTGCTGAACGCCAAGCTGATTACCCAGAGAAAGTTCGACAATCTGACCAAGGCCGAGA
GAGGCGGCCTGAGCGAACTGGATAAGGCCGGCTTCATCAAGAGACAGCTGGTGGAAACCCGGCAGATCAC
AAAGCACGTGGCACAGATCCTGGACTCCCGGATGAACACTAAGTACGACGAGAATGACAAGCTGATCCGG
GAAGTGAAAGTGATCACCCTGAAGTCCAAGCTGGTGTCCGATTTCCGGAAGGATTTCCAGTTTTACAAAG
TGCGCGAGATCAACAACTACCACCACGCCCACGACGCCTACCTGAACGCCGTCGTGGGAACCGCCCTGAT
CAAAAAGTACCCTAAGCTGGAAAGCGAGTTCGTGTACGGCGACTACAAGGTGTACGACGTGCGGAAGATG
ATCGCCAAGAGCGAGCAGGAAATCGGCAAGGCTACCGCCAAGTACTTCTTCTACAGCAACATCATGAACT
TTTTCAAGACCGAGATTACCCTGGCCAACGGCGAGATCCGGAAGCGGCCTCTGATCGAGACAAACGGCGA
AACCGGGGAGATCGTGTGGGATAAGGGCCGGGATTTTGCCACCGTGCGGAAAGTGCTGAGCATGCCCCAA
GTGAATATCGTGAAAAAGACCGAGGTGCAGACAGGCGGCTTCAGCAAAGAGTCTATCCTGCCCAAGAGGA
ACAGCGATAAGCTGATCGCCAGAAAGAAGGACTGGGACCCTAAGAAGTACGGCGGCTTCGACAGCCCCAC
CGTGGCCTATTCTGTGCTGGTGGTGGCCAAAGTGGAAAAGGGCAAGTCCAAGAAACTGAAGAGTGTGAAA
GAGCTGCTGGGGATCACCATCATGGAAAGAAGCAGCTTCGAGAAGAATCCCATCGACTTTCTGGAAGCCA
AGGGCTACAAAGAAGTGAAAAAGGACCTGATCATCAAGCTGCCTAAGTACTCCCTGTTCGAGCTGGAAAA
CGGCCGGAAGAGAATGCTGGCCTCTGCCGGCGAACTGCAGAAGGGAAACGAACTGGCCCTGCCCTCCAAA
TATGTGAACTTCCTGTACCTGGCCAGCCACTATGAGAAGCTGAAGGGCTCCCCCGAGGATAATGAGCAGA
AACAGCTGTTTGTGGAACAGCACAAGCACTACCTGGACGAGATCATCGAGCAGATCAGCGAGTTCTCCAA
GAGAGTGATCCTGGCCGACGCTAATCTGGACAAAGTGCTGTCCGCCTACAACAAGCACCGGGATAAGCCC
ATCAGAGAGCAGGCCGAGAATATCATCCACCTGTTTACCCTGACCAATCTGGGAGCCCCTGCCGCCTTCA
AGTACTTTGACACCACCATCGACCGGAAGAGGTACACCAGCACCAAAGAGGTGCTGGACGCCACCCTGAT
CCACCAGAGCATCACCGGCCTGTACGAGACACGGATCGACCTGTCTCAGCTGGGAGGCGACAAAAGGCCG
GCGGCCACGAAAAAGGCCGGCCAGGCAAAAAAGAAAAAGTAAGAATTCCTAGAGCTCGCTGATCAGCCTC
GACTGTGCCTTCTAGTTGCCAGCCATCTGTTGTTTGCCCCTCCCCCGTGCCTTCCTTGACCCTGGAAGGT
GCCACTCCCACTGTCCTTTCCTAATAAAATGAGGAAATTGCATCGCATTGTCTGAGTAGGTGTCATTCTA
TTCTGGGGGGTGGGGTGGGGCAGGACAGCAAGGGGGAGGATTGGGAAGAGAATAGCAGGCATGCTGGGGA
GCGGCCGCAGGAACCCCTAGTGATGGAGTTGGCCACTCCCTCTCTGCGCGCTCGCTCGCTCACTGAGGCC
GGGCGACCAAAGGTCGCCCGACGCCCGGGCTTTGCCCGGGCGGCCTCAGTGAGCGAGCGAGCGCGCAGCT
GCCTGCAGGGGCGCCTGATGCGGTATTTTCTCCTTACGCATCTGTGCGGTATTTCACACCGCATA
[95 nt withheld, positions 5666-5760]
T
[46 nt withheld, positions 5762-5807]
C
[141 nt withheld, positions 5809-5949]
CCTTTGACGTTGGAGTCCACGTTCTTT
[37 nt withheld, positions 5977-6013]
ACTCTATCTCGGGCTATTCTTTTGATTTATAAGGGATTTTGCCGATTTCGGTCTATTGGTTAAAAAATGA
GCTGATTTAACAAAAATTTAACGCGAATTTTAACAAAATATTAACGTTTACAATTTTATGGTGCACTCTC
AGTACAATCTGCTCTGATGCCGCATAGTTAAGCCAGCCCCGACACCCGCCAACACCCGCTGACGCGCCCT
GACGGGCTTGTCTGCTCCCGGCATCCGCTTACAGACAAGCTGTGACCGTCTCCGGGAGCTGCATGTGTCA
GAGGTTTTCACCGTCATCACCGAAACGCGCGAGACGAAAGGGCCTCGTGATACGCCTATTTTTATAGGTT
AATGTCATGATAATAATGGTTTCTTAGACGTCAGGTGGCACTTTTCGGGGAAATGTGCGCGGAACCCCTA
TTTGTTTATTTTTCTAAATACATTCAAATATGTATCCGCTCATGAGACAATAACCCTGATAAATGCTTCA
ATAATATTGAAAAAGGAAGAGTATGAGTATTCAACATTTCCGTGTCGCCCTTATTCCCTTTTTTGCGGCA
TTTTGCCTTCCTGTTTTTGCTCACCCAGAAACGCTGGTGAAAGTAAAAGATGCTGAAGATCAGTTGGGTG
CACGAGTGGGTTACATCGAACTGGATCTCAACAGCGGTAAGATCCTTGAGAGTTTTCGCCCCGAAGAACG
TTTTCCAATGATGAGCACTTTTAAAGTTCTGCTATGTGGCGCGGTATTATCCCGTATTGACGCCGGGCAA
GAGCAACTCGGTCGCCGCATACACTATTCTCAGAATGACTTGGTTGAGTACTCACCAGTCACAGAAAAGC
ATCTTACGGATGGCATGACAGTAAGAGAATTATGCAGTGCTGCCATAACCATGAGTGATAACACTGCGGC
CAACTTACTTCTGACAACGATCGGAGGACCGAAGGAGCTAACCGCTTTTTTGCACAACATGGGGGATCAT
GTAACTCGCCTTGATCGTTGGGAACCGGAGCTGAATGAAGCCATACCAAACGACGAGCGTGACACCACGA
TGCCTGTAGCAATGGCAACAACGTTGCGCAAACTATTAACTGGCGAACTACTTACTCTAGCTTCCCGGCA
ACAATTAATAGACTGGATGGAGGCGGATAAAGTTGCAGGACCACTTCTGCGCTCGGCCCTTCCGGCTGGC
TGGTTTATTGCTGATAAATCTGGAGCCGGTGAGCGTGGAAGCCGCGGTATCATTGCAGCACTGGGGCCAG
ATGGTAAGCCCTCCCGTATCGTAGTTATCTACACGACGGGGAGTCAGGCAACTATGGATGAACGAAATAG
ACAGATCGCTGAGATAGGTGCCTCACTGATTAAGCATTGGTAACTGTCAGACCAAGTTTACTCATATATA
CTTTAGATTGATTTAAAACTTCATTTTTAATTTAAAAGGATCTAGGTGAAGATCCTTTTTGATAATCTCA
TGACCAAAATCCCTTAACGTGAGTTTTCGTTCCACTGAGCGTCAGACCCCGTAGAAAAGATCAAAGGATC
TTCTTGAGATCCTTTTTTTCTGCGCGTAATCTGCTGCTTGCAAACAAAAAAACCACCGCTACCAGCGGTG
GTTTGTTTGCCGGATCAAGAGCTACCAACTCTTTTTCCGAAGGTAACTGGCTTCAGCAGAGCGCAGATAC
CAAATACTGTTCTTCTAGTGTAGCCGTAGTTAGGCCACCACTTCAAGAACTCTGTAGCACCGCCTACATA
CCTCGCTCTGCTAATCCTGTTACCAGTGGCTGCTGCCAGTGGCGATAAGTCGTGTCTTACCGGGTTGGAC
TCAAGACGATAGTTACCGGATAAGGCGCAGCGGTCGGGCTGAACGGGGGGTTCGTGCACACAGCCCAGCT
TGGAGCGAACGACCTACACCGAACTGAGATACCTACAGCGTGAGCTATGAGAAAGCGCCACGCTTCCCGA
AGGGAGAAAGGCGGACAGGTATCCGGTAAGCGGCAGGGTCGGAACAGGAGAGCGCACGAGGGAGCTTCCA
GGGGGAAACGCCTGGTATCTTTATAGTCCTGTCGGGTTTCGCCACCTCTGACTTGAGCGTCGATTTTTGT
GATGCTCGTCAGGGGGGCGGAGCCTATGGAAAAACGCCAGCAACGCGGCCTTTTTACGGTTCCTGGCCTT
TTGCTGGCCTTTTGCTCACATGTGAGGGCCTATTTCCCATGATTCCTTCATATTTGCATATACGATACAA
GGCTGTTAGAGAGATAATTGGAATTAATTTGACTGTAAACACAAAGATATTAGTACAAAATACGTGACGT
AGAAAGTAATAATTTCTTGGGTAGTTTGCAGTTTTAAAATTATGTTTTAAAATGGACTATCATATGCTTA
CCGTAACTTGAAAGTATTTCGATTTCTTGGCTTTATATATCTTGTGGAAAGGACGAAACACCGTAAAATG
CTCCTCTGTTTAGGTTT
Features (pLannotate 1.2.2; 18 found; start..end, strand, type, name):
     79..122     +  misc_RNA       gRNA scaffold (fragment): guide RNA scaffold for the Streptococcus pyogenes CRISPR/Cas9 system
    169..454     +  enhancer       CMV enhancer: human cytomegalovirus immediate early enhancer; contains an 18-bp deletion relative to the standard CMV enhancer
    456..705     +  promoter       chicken β-actin promoter: contains a 21-bp deletion relative to the standard chicken β-actin promoter
    706..933     +  intron         hybrid intron: hybrid between chicken β-actin (CBA) and minute virus of mice (MMV) introns (Gray et al., 2011)
   1071..2672    +  CDS            Cas9(N): N-terminal portion of Streptococcus pyogenes Cas9 (Zetsche et al., 2015)
   2673..5171    +  CDS            Cas9(C): C-terminal portion of Streptococcus pyogenes Cas9 (Zetsche et al., 2015)
   5172..5219    +  CDS            nucleoplasmin NLS: bipartite nuclear localization signal from nucleoplasmin
   5253..5364    +  polyA_signal   bGH poly(A) signal: bovine growth hormone polyadenylation signal
   5469..5609    +  repeat_region  AAV2 ITR: inverted terminal repeat of adeno-associated virus serotype 2 inverted
   5614..5665    -  misc_feature   bom (fragment): basis of mobility region from pBR322
   5684..6139    +  rep_origin     f1 ori (sequence partly withheld): f1 bacteriophage origin of replication; arrow indicates direction of (+) strand synthesis
   6140..6189    -  misc_feature   bom (fragment): basis of mobility region from pBR322
   6291..6326    -  CDS            rop (fragment): Rop protein, which maintains plasmids at low copy number; rop
   6421..6525    +  promoter       AmpR promoter: bla
   6526..7386    +  CDS            AmpR: β-lactamase; bla; confers resistance to ampicillin, carbenicillin, and related antibiotics
   7557..8145    +  rep_origin     ori: high-copy-number ColE1/pMB1/pBR322/pUC origin of replication
   8207..8447    +  promoter       U6 promoter: RNA polymerase III promoter for human U6 snRNA
   8477..72      +  misc_RNA       gRNA scaffold (across the origin): guide RNA scaffold for the Streptococcus pyogenes CRISPR/Cas9 system
