[The description below was written by a language model from this plasmid's Addgene catalogue record and pLannotate feature annotations shown in this document.]
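Description:
pZNF174.1.0-gDNA is a mammalian CRISPR expression plasmid built on the pX330 backbone that delivers both Streptococcus pyogenes Cas9 and a single guide RNA directed against the human transcription factor gene ZNF174 (also known as ZSCAN8). It is propagated in E. coli as a high-copy plasmid through a ColE1/pUC-type origin and selected with ampicillin via the β-lactamase gene. A phage f1/M13 origin, a single AAV2 ITR and short pBR322-derived bom and rop fragments are also annotated, and appear to be backbone remnants rather than functional parts of the payload.

The plasmid carries two expression units. A human U6 RNA polymerase III promoter drives the guide RNA: a 20-nucleotide ZNF174-targeting spacer was inserted between two BbsI sites, both destroyed in cloning, directly upstream of the S. pyogenes gRNA scaffold. The PAM listed in the record belongs to the genomic target and is not present in the plasmid. The second unit uses a hybrid promoter made of the CMV enhancer, the chicken β-actin promoter and a hybrid CBA/MVM intron to express Cas9. The annotation software splits Cas9 into contiguous N- and C-terminal segments, but together they form one continuous coding region, followed by a C-terminal nucleoplasmin bipartite NLS and a bGH polyadenylation signal.

Two sequence records are supplied, a depositor sequence of 8,508 nt and a repository sequencing result of 8,480 nt. They share the same feature layout and differ mainly in the β-actin promoter, where the sequenced version is annotated with a 21-bp deletion. The depositor notes that the plasmid is to be used with a companion plasmid, pZNF174-donor, which suggests Cas9 cleavage at ZNF174 paired with a donor template for editing the locus, although the record does not describe the intended modification.
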