Addgene plasmid #112397: pZNF174.1.0-gDNA
Purpose: CRISPR plasmid for expression of Cas9 and gRNA targeting human transcription factor ZNF174
Depositing lab: Kevin White. Depositing organization: University of Chicago.
Backbone
  Vector backbone: pX330
  Backbone manufacturer: Zhang lab (Addgene plasmid ID: 42230)
  Vector type: Mammalian Expression, CRISPR
Growth in bacteria
  Bacterial resistance: Ampicillin, 100 μg/mL
  Growth temperature: 37°C
  Growth strain: DH5alpha
  Copy number: High Copy
Gene/Insert
  Gene/Insert name: ZNF174
  gRNA/shRNA sequence: TAAAATGCTCCTCTGTTTAG AGG
  Species: H. sapiens (human)
  Entrez Gene: ZNF174 (a.k.a. ZSCAN8)
  Cloning method: Restriction Enzyme; 5′ cloning site BbsI (destroyed during cloning); 3′ cloning site BbsI (destroyed during cloning)
  Sequencing primers: 5′ hU6-F (5'-GAGGGCCTATTTCCCATGATT-3')
Terms and licenses: Academic/Nonprofit Terms; Industry Terms: Not Available to Industry
Depositor comments: gRNA sequence listed includes 20 nucleotide target sequence, followed by the uncloned PAM sequence. The PAM sequence is not present in the plasmid. Use with plasmid pZNF174-donor.
How to cite: pZNF174.1.0-gDNA was a gift from Kevin White (Addgene plasmid # 112397 ; http://n2t.net/addgene:112397 ; RRID:Addgene_112397)
